>Addgene plasmid #147009 | pETM-41-HsNot1iso1_1085-1605_N | depositor full sequence | sequence record 289456 | Full Sequence
TTCTTAGAAAAACTCATCGAGCATCAAATGAAACTGCAATTTATTCATATCAGGATTATCAATACCATAT
TTTTGAAAAAGCCGTTTCTGTAATGAAGGAGAAAACTCACCGAGGCAGTTCCATAGGATGGCAAGATCCT
GGTATCGGTCTGCGATTCCGACTCGTCCAACATCAATACAACCTATTAATTTCCCCTCGTCAAAAATAAG
GTTATCAAGTGAGAAATCACCATGAGTGACGACTGAATCCGGTGAGAATGGCAAAAGCTTATGCATTTCT
TTCCAGACTTGTTCAACAGGCCAGCCATTACGCTCGTCATCAAAATCACTCGCATCAACCAAACCGTTAT
TCATTCGTGATTGCGCCTGAGCGAGACGAAATACGCGATCGCTGTTAAAAGGACAATTACAAACAGGAAT
CGAATGCAACCGGCGCAGGAACACTGCCAGCGCATCAACAATATTTTCACCTGAATCAGGATATTCTTCT
AATACCTGGAATGCTGTTTTCCCGGGGATCGCAGTGGTGAGTAACCATGCATCATCAGGAGTACGGATAA
AATGCTTGATGGTCGGAAGAGGCATAAATTCCGTCAGCCAGTTTAGTCTGACCATCTCATCTGTAACATC
ATTGGCAACGCTACCTTTGCCATGTTTCAGAAACAACTCTGGCGCATCGGGCTTCCCATACAATCGATAG
ATTGTCGCACCTGATTGCCCGACATTATCGCGAGCCCATTTATACCCATATAAATCAGCATCCATGTTGG
AATTTAATCGCGGCCTCGAGCAAGACGTTTCCCGTTGAATATGGCTCATAACACCCCTTGTATTACTGTT
TATGTAAGCAGACAGTTTTATTGTTCATGACCAAAATCCCTTAACGTGAGTTTTCGTTCCACTGAGCGTC
AGACCCCGTAGAAAAGATCAAAGGATCTTCTTGAGATCCTTTTTTTCTGCGCGTAATCTGCTGCTTGCAA
ACAAAAAAACCACCGCTACCAGCGGTGGTTTGTTTGCCGGATCAAGAGCTACCAACTCTTTTTCCGAAGG
TAACTGGCTTCAGCAGAGCGCAGATACCAAATACTGTCCTTCTAGTGTAGCCGTAGTTAGGCCACCACTT
CAAGAACTCTGTAGCACCGCCTACATACCTCGCTCTGCTAATCCTGTTACCAGTGGCTGCTGCCAGTGGC
GATAAGTCGTGTCTTACCGGGTTGGACTCAAGACGATAGTTACCGGATAAGGCGCAGCGGTCGGGCTGAA
CGGGGGGTTCGTGCACACAGCCCAGCTTGGAGCGAACGACCTACACCGAACTGAGATACCTACAGCGTGA
GCTATGAGAAAGCGCCACGCTTCCCGAAGGGAGAAAGGCGGACAGGTATCCGGTAAGCGGCAGGGTCGGA
ACAGGAGAGCGCACGAGGGAGCTTCCAGGGGGAAACGCCTGGTATCTTTATAGTCCTGTCGGGTTTCGCC
ACCTCTGACTTGAGCGTCGATTTTTGTGATGCTCGTCAGGGGGGCGGAGCCTATGGAAAAACGCCAGCAA
CGCGGCCTTTTTACGGTTCCTGGCCTTTTGCTGGCCTTTTGCTCACATGTTCTTTCCTGCGTTATCCCCT
GATTCTGTGGATAACCGTATTACCGCCTTTGAGTGAGCTGATACCGCTCGCCGCAGCCGAACGACCGAGC
GCAGCGAGTCAGTGAGCGAGGAAGCGGAAGAGCGCCTGATGCGGTATTTTCTCCTTACGCATCTGTGCGG
TATTTCACACCGCATATATGGTGCACTCTCAGTACAATCTGCTCTGATGCCGCATAGTTAAGCCAGTATA
CACTCCGCTATCGCTACGTGACTGGGTCATGGCTGCGCCCCGACACCCGCCAACACCCGCTGACGCGCCC
TGACGGGCTTGTCTGCTCCCGGCATCCGCTTACAGACAAGCTGTGACCGTCTCCGGGAGCTGCATGTGTC
AGAGGTTTTCACCGTCATCACCGAAACGCGCGAGGCAGCTGCGGTAAAGCTCATCAGCGTGGTCGTGAAG
CGATTCACAGATGTCTGCCTGTTCATCCGCGTCCAGCTCGTTGAGTTTCTCCAGAAGCGTTAATGTCTGG
CTTCTGATAAAGCGGGCCATGTTAAGGGCGGTTTTTTCCTGTTTGGTCACTGATGCCTCCGTGTAAGGGG
GATTTCTGTTCATGGGGGTAATGATACCGATGAAACGAGAGAGGATGCTCACGATACGGGTTACTGATGA
TGAACATGCCCGGTTACTGGAACGTTGTGAGGGTAAACAACTGGCGGTATGGATGCGGCGGGACCAGAGA
AAAATCACTCAGGGTCAATGCCAGCGCTTCGTTAATACAGATGTAGGTGTTCCACAGGGTAGCCAGCAGC
ATCCTGCGATGCAGATCCGGAACATAATGGTGCAGGGCGCTGACTTCCGCGTTTCCAGACTTTACGAAAC
ACGGAAACCGAAGACCATTCATGTTGTTGCTCAGGTCGCAGACGTTTTGCAGCAGCAGTCGCTTCACGTT
CGCTCGCGTATCGGTGATTCATTCTGCTAACCAGTAAGGCAACCCCGCCAGCCTAGCCGGGTCCTCAACG
ACAGGAGCACGATCATGCGCACCCGTGGCCAGGACCCAACGCTGCCCGAGATGCGCCGCGTGCGGCTGCT
GGAGATGGCGGACGCGATGGATATGTTCTGCCAAGGGTTGGTTTGCGCATTCACAGTTCTCCGCAAGAAT
TGATTGGCTCCAATTCTTGGAGTGGTGAATCCGTTAGCGAGGTGCCGCCGGCTTCCATTCAGGTCGAGGT
GGCCCGGCTCCATGCACCGCGACGCAACGCGGGGAGGCAGACAAGGTATAGGGCGGCGCCTACAATCCAT
GCCAACCCGTTCCATGTGCTCGCCGAGGCGGCATAAATCGCCGTGACGATCAGCGGTCCAGTGATCGAAG
TTAGGCTGGTAAGAGCCGCGAGCGATCCTTGAAGCTGTCCCTGATGGTCGTCATCTACCTGCCTGGACAG
CATGGCCTGCAACGCGGGCATCCCGATGCCGCCGGAAGCGAGAAGAATCATAATGGGGAAGGCCATCCAG
CCTCGCGTCGCGAACGCCAGCAAGACGTAGCCCAGCGCGTCGGCCGCCATGCCGGCGATAATGGCCTGCT
TCTCGCCGAAACGTTTGGTGGCGGGACCAGTGACGAAGGCTTGAGCGAGGGCGTGCAAGATTCCGAATAC
CGCAAGCGACAGGCCGATCATCGTCGCGCTCCAGCGAAAGCGGTCCTCGCCGAAAATGACCCAGAGCGCT
GCCGGCACCTGTCCTACGAGTTGCATGATAAAGAAGACAGTCATAAGTGCGGCGACGATAGTCATGCCCC
GCGCCCACCGGAAGGAGCTGACTGGGTTGAAGGCTCTCAAGGGCATCGGTCGACGCTCTCCCTTATGCGA
CTCCTGCATTAGGAAGCAGCCCAGTAGTAGGTTGAGGCCGTTGAGCACCGCCGCCGCAAGGAATGGTGCA
TGCAAGGAGATGGCGCCCAACAGTCCCCCGGCCACGGGGCCTGCCACCATACCCACGCCGAAACAAGCGC
TCATGAGCCCGAAGTGGCGAGCCCGATCTTCCCCATCGGTGATGTCGGCGATATAGGCGCCAGCAACCGC
ACCTGTGGCGCCGGTGATGCCGGCCACGATGCGTCCGGCGTAGAGGATCGAGATCTCGATCCCGCGAAAT
TAATACGACTCACTATAGGGAGACCACAACGGTTTCCCTCTAGAAATAATTTTGTTTAACTTTAAGAAGG
AGATATACCATGAAACATCACCATCACCATCACCCCATGAAAATCGAAGAAGGTAAACTGGTAATCTGGA
TTAACGGCGATAAAGGCTATAACGGTCTCGCTGAAGTCGGTAAGAAATTCGAGAAAGATACCGGAATTAA
AGTCACCGTTGAGCATCCGGATAAACTGGAAGAGAAATTCCCACAGGTTGCGGCAACTGGCGATGGCCCT
GACATTATCTTCTGGGCACACGACCGCTTTGGTGGCTACGCTCAATCTGGCCTGTTGGCTGAAATCACCC
CGGACAAAGCGTTCCAGGACAAGCTGTATCCGTTTACCTGGGATGCCGTACGTTACAACGGCAAGCTGAT
TGCTTACCCGATCGCTGTTGAAGCGTTATCGCTGATTTATAACAAAGATCTGCTGCCGAACCCGCCAAAA
ACCTGGGAAGAGATCCCGGCGCTGGATAAAGAACTGAAAGCGAAAGGTAAGAGCGCGCTGATGTTCAACC
TGCAAGAACCGTACTTCACCTGGCCGCTGATTGCTGCTGACGGGGGTTATGCGTTCAAGTATGAAAACGG
CAAGTACGACATTAAAGACGTGGGCGTGGATAACGCTGGCGCGAAAGCGGGTCTGACCTTCCTGGTTGAC
CTGATTAAAAACAAACACATGAATGCAGACACCGATTACTCCATCGCAGAAGCTGCCTTTAATAAAGGCG
AAACAGCGATGACCATCAACGGCCCGTGGGCATGGTCCAACATCGACACCAGCAAAGTGAATTATGGTGT
AACGGTACTGCCGACCTTCAAGGGTCAACCATCCAAACCGTTCGTTGGCGTGCTGAGCGCAGGTATTAAC
GCCGCCAGTCCGAACAAAGAGCTGGCAAAAGAGTTCCTCGAAAACTATCTGCTGACTGATGAAGGTCTGG
AAGCGGTTAATAAAGACAAACCGCTGGGTGCCGTAGCGCTGAAGTCTTACGAGGAAGAGTTGGCGAAAGA
TCCACGTATTGCCGCCACTATGGAAAACGCCCAGAAAGGTGAAATCATGCCGAACATCCCGCAGATGTCC
GCTTTCTGGTATGCCGTGCGTACTGCGGTGATCAACGCCGCCAGCGGTCGTCAGACTGTCGATGAAGCCC
TGAAAGACGCGCAGACTAATTCGAGCTCGAACAACAACAACAATAACAATAACAACAACCCCATGAGCGA
GAATCTTTATTTTCAGGGCGCCATGGACGGTACCGGATCCACTGAGAGAATTGTGGAGCCCCCAGAAAAT
ATCCAGGAGAAAATTGCTTTTATTTTCAATAATCTCTCACAGTCAAATATGACACAAAAGGTTGAAGAGC
TAAAGGAAACGGTGAAAGAAGAATTTATGCCTTGGGTTTCACAGTATCTGGTTATGAAGAGAGTCAGTAT
TGAGCCAAACTTTCATAGCCTGTATTCAAACTTCCTTGACACGCTGAAGAATCCTGAATTTAACAAGATG
GTTCTGAATGAGACCTACAGAAACATTAAAGTGCTCCTGACCTCTGATAAAGCTGCAGCCAATTTCTCAG
ATCGTTCTTTGCTGAAGAACTTGGGACATTGGCTAGGAATGATCACATTAGCTAAAAACAAACCCATCTT
ACACACTGACTTGGATGTGAAATCATTGCTGCTAGAGGCTTATGTTAAAGGACAACAAGAATTGCTCTAT
GTAGTGCCCTTTGTTGCCAAAGTCTTAGAATCTAGCATTCGTAGTGTGGTTTTTAGGCCACCAAACCCTT
GGACAATGGCAATTATGAATGTATTAGCTGAGCTACATCAGGAGCATGACTTAAAGTTAAACTTGAAGTT
TGAAATCGAGGTTCTCTGCAAGAACCTTGCATTAGACATCAATGAGCTAAAACCTGGAAACCTCCTAAAG
GATAAAGATCGCCTGAAGAATTTAGATGAGCAACTCTCTGCTCCAAAGAAAGATGTCAAGCAGCCAGAAG
AACTCCCTCCCATCACAACCACAACAACTTCTACTACACCAGCTACCAACACCACTTGTACAGCCACGGT
TCCACCACAGCCACAGTACAGCTACCACGACATCAATGTCTATTCCCTTGCGGGCTTGGCACCACACATT
ACTCTAAATCCAACAATTCCCTTGTTTCAGGCCCATCCACAGTTGAAGCAGTGTGTGCGTCAGGCAATTG
AACGGGCTGTCCAGGAGCTGGTCCATCCTGTGGTGGATCGATCAATTAAGATTGCCATGACTACTTGTGA
GCAAATAGTCAGGAAGGATTTTGCCCTGGATTCGGAGGAATCTCGAATGCGAATAGCAGCTCATCACATG
ATGCGTAACTTGACAGCTGGAATGGCTATGATTACATGCAGGGAACCTTTGCTCATGAGCATATCTACCA
ACTTAAAAAACAGTTTTGCCTCAGCCCTTCGTACTGCTTCCCCACAACAAAGAGAAATGATGGATCAGGC
AGCTGCTCAATTAGCTCAGGACAATTGTGAGTTGGCTTGCTGTTTTATTCAGAAGACTGCAGTAGAAAAA
GCAGGCCCTGAGATGGACAAGAGATTAGCAACTGAATTTGAGCTGAGAAAACATGCTAGGCAAGAAGGAC
GCAGATACTGTGATCCTGTTGTTTTAACATATCAAGCTGAACGGATGCCAGAGCAAATCAGGCTGAAAGT
TGGTGGTGTGGACCCAAAGCAGTTGGCTGTTTACGAAGAGTTTGCACGCAATGTTCCTGGCTTCTTACCT
ACAAATGACTTAAGTCAGCCCACGGGATTTTTAGCCCAGCCCATGAAGCAAGCTTGGGCAACATAGCGGC
CGCACTCGAGCACCACCACCACCACCACTGAGATCCGGCTGCTAACAAAGCCCGAAAGGAAGCTGAGTTG
GCTGCTGCCACCGCTGAGCAATAACTAGCATAACCCCTTGGGGCCTCTAAACGGGTCTTGAGGGGTTTTT
TGCTGAAAGGAGGAACTATATCCGGATATCCACAGGACGGGTGTGGTCGCCATGATCGCGTAGTCGATAG
TGGCTCCAAGTAGCGAAGCGAGCAGGACTGGGCGGCGGCCAAAGCGGTCGGACAGTGCTCCGAGAACGGG
TGCGCATAGAAATTGCATCAACGCATATAGCGCTAGCAGCACGCCATAGTGACTGGCGATGCTGTCGGAA
TGGACGATATCCCGCAAGAGGCCCGGCAGTACCGGCATAACCAAG
Features (pLannotate 1.2.2; 16 found; start..end, strand, type, name):
      4..819     -  CDS            KanR: aminoglycoside phosphotransferase; aph(3')-Ia; confers resistance to kanamycin in bacteria or G418 (Geneticin®) in eukaryotes
    941..1529    +  rep_origin     ori: high-copy-number ColE1/pMB1/pBR322/pUC origin of replication
   1715..1857    -  misc_feature   bom: basis of mobility region from pBR322
   1959..2150    -  CDS            rop: Rop protein, which maintains plasmids at low copy number; rop
   2167..2547    +  CDS            YPB1_ECOLX: Protein predicted: Swiss-Prot protein existence level 4. From Escherichia coli.
   2789..3689    -  CDS            TcR (fragment): tetracycline efflux protein; tet; confers resistance to tetracycline
   3711..3729    +  promoter       T7 promoter: promoter for bacteriophage T7 RNA polymerase
   3761..3783    +  RBS            RBS: efficient ribosome binding site from bacteriophage T7 gene 10 (Olins and Rangwala, 1989)
   3796..3814    +  CDS            7xHis (fragment): 6xHis affinity tag
   3817..4917    +  CDS            MBP: maltose binding protein from E. coli; malE (mutated); This version of the gene does not encode a signal sequence, so MBP will remain in the cytosol.
   4968..4988    +  CDS            capTEV™ (fragment): composite tag for in vivo biotinylation, TEV protease cleavage, and 6xHis tagging
   5002..6573    +  CDS            CNOT1 (fragment): CNOT1_HUMAN - Also known as CDC39, KIAA1007, NOT1. Experimental evidence at protein level: Swiss-Prot protein existence level 1. Scaffolding component of the CCR4-NOT complex which is one of the major cellular mRNA deadenylases and is linked to various cellular processes including bulk mRNA degradation, miRNA-mediated repression, translational repression during translational initiation and general transcription regulation. Additional complex functions may be a consequence of its influence on mRNA expression. Its scaffolding function implies its interaction with the catalytic complex module and
   6591..6608    +  CDS            9xHis (fragment): 9xHis affinity tag
   6618..6667    +  CDS            SET1 (fragment): solubility-enhancement tag derived from T7 phage gene 10B
   6675..6722    +  terminator     T7 terminator: transcription terminator for bacteriophage T7 RNA polymerase
   6748..6975    -  CDS            TcR (fragment): tetracycline efflux protein; tet; confers resistance to tetracycline
