[The description below was written by a language model from this plasmid's Addgene catalogue record and pLannotate feature annotations shown in this document.]
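Description:
pETM-41-HsNot1iso1_1085-1605_N is a bacterial expression plasmid of about 7 kb for producing a fragment of human CNOT1 (isoform 1, residues 1085–1605) in E. coli. The catalogue lists the backbone as unknown, although the name points to the pETM-41 vector and the annotated features are consistent with a pET-style, pBR322-derived design. These include a ColE1/pMB1-type origin together with the bom site and the rop gene, which keeps copy number low as recorded. A kanamycin resistance gene (aph(3')-Ia) provides selection. Remnants of the tetracycline resistance gene flank the expression cassette and appear to be non-functional fragments. No lacI gene or lac operator is annotated in the feature table.

The expression cassette is driven by a T7 promoter and the phage T7 gene 10 ribosome binding site, so it requires a host supplying T7 RNA polymerase. The reading frame begins with an N-terminal His tag followed by cytosolic maltose binding protein (lacking its signal sequence). A short match to a TEV protease cleavage-containing tag comes next, and then the CNOT1 fragment. This arrangement gives a His-MBP fusion that aids solubility and affinity purification, and the tags can presumably be removed by TEV cleavage. A His-tag sequence and a short T7 gene 10B-derived match lie downstream of the insert, before the T7 terminator. The record does not show whether these are translated or sit behind a stop codon.

The insert carries one silent mutation relative to the NCBI reference. CNOT1 is the scaffold subunit of the CCR4-NOT deadenylase complex, so the plasmid is suited to making recombinant protein for biochemical, interaction or structural studies. The depositor notes that the supplied sequence may be theoretical.
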