Addgene plasmid #147009: pETM-41-HsNot1iso1_1085-1605_N
Purpose: Bacterial Expression of HsNot1iso1_1085-1605
Depositing lab: Elisa Izaurralde. Depositing organization: Max Planck Institute for Developmental Biology.
Backbone
  Vector backbone: Unknown
  Vector type: Bacterial Expression
Growth in bacteria
  Bacterial resistance: Kanamycin, 50 μg/mL
  Growth temperature: 37°C
  Growth strain: DH5alpha
  Copy number: Low Copy
Gene/Insert
  Gene/Insert name: HsNot1iso1_1085-1605
  Species: H. sapiens (human)
  Mutation: 1 silent mutations compared to the sequence of isoform 1 given by NCBI: NM_016284.4
  Entrez Gene: CNOT1 (a.k.a. AD-005, CDC39, HPE12, NOT1, NOT1H, VIBOS)
  Cloning method: Unknown
Terms and licenses: Academic/Nonprofit Terms; Industry Terms: Not Available to Industry
Depositor comments: Plasmids from this collection were made available to the research community and donated after the lab closed. Please note that the sequence provided by the depositing laboratory may be theoretical/predicted or based on Sanger sequencing results. There may be discrepancies between sequencing results obtained by Addgene and the depositor sequence. If an Addgene verified sequence is not available, please contact before placing your order to request that our lab fully sequence the plasmid.
How to cite: pETM-41-HsNot1iso1_1085-1605_N was a gift from Elisa Izaurralde (Addgene plasmid # 147009 ; http://n2t.net/addgene:147009 ; RRID:Addgene_147009)
